>Addgene plasmid #91149 | pDIRECT_26G | addgene full sequence | sequence record 182283 | Addgene NGS Result
TCCATTTGTATGTGCATGCCAACCACAGGGTTCCCCTCGGGATCAAAGTACTTTGATCCAACCCCTCCGC
TGCTATAGTGCAGTCGGCTTCTGACGTTCAGTGCAGCCGTCTTCTGAAAACGACATGTCGCACAAGTCCT
AAGTTACGCGACAGGCTGCCGCCCTGCCCTTTTCCTGGCGTTTTCTTGTCGCGTGTTTTAGTCGCATAAA
GTAGAATACTTGCGACTAGAACCGGAGACATTACGCCATGAACAAGAGCGCCGCCGCTGGCCTGCTGGGC
TATGCCCGCGTCAGCACCGACGACCAGGACTTGACCAACCAACGGGCCGAACTGCACGCGGCCGGCTGCA
CCAAGCTGTTTTCCGAGAAGATCACCGGCACCAGGCGCGACCGCCCGGAGCTGGCCAGGATGCTTGACCA
CCTACGCCCTGGCGACGTTGTGACAGTGACCAGGCTAGACCGCCTGGCCCGCAGCACCCGCGACCTACTG
GACATTGCCGAGCGCATCCAGGAGGCCGGCGCGGGCCTGCGTAGCCTGGCAGAGCCGTGGGCCGACACCA
CCACGCCGGCCGGCCGCATGGTGTTGACCGTGTTCGCCGGCATTGCCGAGTTCGAGCGTTCCCTAATCAT
CGACCGCACCCGGAGCGGGCGCGAGGCCGCCAAGGCCCGAGGCGTGAAGTTTGGCCCCCGCCCTACCCTC
ACCCCGGCACAGATCGCGCACGCCCGCGAGCTGATCGACCAGGAAGGCCGCACCGTGAAAGAGGCGGCTG
CACTGCTTGGCGTGCATCGCTCGACCCTGTACCGCGCACTTGAGCGCAGCGAGGAAGTGACGCCCACCGA
GGCCAGGCGGCGCGGTGCCTTCCGTGAGGACGCATTGACCGAGGCCGACGCCCTGGCGGCCGCCGAGAAT
GAACGCCAAGAGGAACAAGCATGAAACCGCACCAGGACGGCCAGGACGAACCGTTTTTCATTACCGAAGA
GATCGAGGCGGAGATGATCGCGGCCGGGTACGTGTTCGAGCCGCCCGCGCACGGCTCAACCGTGCGGCTG
CATGAAATCCTGGCCGGTTTGTCTGATGCCAAGCTGGCGGCCTGGCCGGCCAGCTTGGCCGCTGAAGAAA
CCGAGCGCCGCCGTCTAAAAAGGTGATGTGTATTTGAGTAAAACAGCTTGCGTCATGCGGTCGCTGCGTA
TATGATGCGATGAGTAAATAAACAAATACGCAAGGGGAACGCATGAAGGTTATCGCTGTACTTAACCAGA
AAGGCGGGTCAGGCAAGACGACCATCGCAACCCATCTAGCCCGCGCCCTGCAACTCGCCGGGGCCGATGT
TCTGTTAGTCGATTCCGATCCCCAGGGCAGTGCCCGCGATTGGGCGGCCGTGCGGGAAGATCAACCGCTA
ACCGTTGTCGGCATCGACCGCCCGACGATTGACCGCGACGTGAAGGCCATCGGCCGGCGCGACTTCGTAG
TGATCGACGGAGCGCCCCAGGCGGCGGACTTGGCTGTGTCCGCGATCAAGGCAGCCGACTTCGTGCTGAT
TCCGGTGCAGCCAAGCCCTTACGACATATGGGCCACCGCCGACCTGGTGGAGCTGGTTAAGCAGCGCATT
GAGGTCACGGATGGAAGGCTACAAGCGGCCTTTGTCGTGTCGCGGGCGATCAAAGGCACGCGCATCGGCG
GTGAGGTTGCCGAGGCGCTGGCCGGGTACGAGCTGCCCATTCTTGAGTCCCGTATCACGCAGCGCGTGAG
CTACCCAGGCACTGCCGCCGCCGGCACAACCGTTCTTGAATCAGAACCCGAGGGCGACGCTGCCCGCGAG
GTCCAGGCGCTGGCCGCTGAAATTAAATCAAAACTCATTTGAGTTAATGAGGTAAAGAGAAAATGAGCAA
AAGCACAAACACGCTAAGTGCCGGCCGTCCGAGCGCACGCAGCAGCAAGGCTGCAACGTTGGCCAGCCTG
GCAGACACGCCAGCCATGAAGCGGGTCAACTTTCAGTTGCCGGCGGAGGATCACACCAAGCTGAAGATGT
ACGCGGTACGCCAAGGCAAGACCATTACCGAGCTGCTATCTGAATACATCGCGCAGCTACCAGAGTAAAT
GAGCAAATGAATAAATGAGTAGATGAATTTTAGCGGCTAAAGGAGGCGGCATGGAAAATCAAGAACAACC
AGGCACCGACGCCGTGGAATGCCCCATGTGTGGAGGAACGGGCGGTTGGCCAGGCGTAAGCGGCTGGGTT
GCCTGCCGGCCCTGCAATGGCACTGGAACCCCCAAGCCCGAGGAATCGGCGTGAGCGGTCGCAAACCATC
CGGCCCGGTACAAATCGGCGCGGCGCTGGGTGATGACCTGGTGGAGAAGTTGAAGGCCGCGCAGGCCGCC
CAGCGGCAACGCATCGAGGCAGAAGCACGCCCCGGTGAATCGTGGCAAGCGGCCGCTGATCGAATCCGCA
AAGAATCCCGGCAACCGCCGGCAGCCGGTGCGCCGTCGATTAGGAAGCCGCCCAAGGGCGACGAGCAACC
AGATTTTTTCGTTCCGATGCTCTATGACGTGGGCACCCGCGATAGTCGCAGCATCATGGACGTGGCCGTT
TTCCGTCTGTCGAAGCGTGACCGACGAGCTGGCGAGGTGATCCGCTACGAGCTTCCAGACGGGCACGTAG
AGGTTTCCGCAGGGCCGGCCGGCATGGCCAGTGTGTGGGATTACGACCTGGTACTGATGGCGGTTTCCCA
TCTAACCGAATCCATGAACCGATACCGGGAAGGGAAGGGAGACAAGCCCGGCCGCGTGTTCCGTCCACAC
GTTGCGGACGTACTCAAGTTCTGCCGGCGAGCCGATGGCGGAAAGCAGAAAGACGACCTGGTAGAAACCT
GCATTCGGTTAAACACCACGCACGTTGCCATGCAGCGTACGAAGAAGGCCAAGAACGGCCGCCTGGTGAC
GGTATCCGAGGGTGAAGCCTTGATTAGCCGCTACAAGATCGTAAAGAGCGAAACCGGGCGGCCGGAGTAC
ATCGAGATCGAGCTAGCTGATTGGATGTACCGCGAGATCACAGAAGGCAAGAACCCGGACGTGCTGACGG
TTCACCCCGATTACTTTTTGATCGATCCCGGCATCGGCCGTTTTCTCTACCGCCTGGCACGCCGCGCCGC
AGGCAAGGCAGAAGCCAGATGGTTGTTCAAGACGATCTACGAACGCAGTGGCAGCGCCGGAGAGTTCAAG
AAGTTCTGTTTCACCGTGCGCAAGCTGATCGGGTCAAATGACCTGCCGGAGTACGATTTGAAGGAGGAGG
CGGGGCAGGCTGGCCCGATCCTAGTCATGCGCTACCGCAACCTGATCGAGGGCGAAGCATCCGCCGGTTC
CTAATGTACGGAGCAGATGCTAGGGCAAATTGCCCTAGCAGGGGAAAAAGGTCGAAAAGGCCTCTTTCCT
GTGGATAGCACGTACATTGGGAACCCAAAGCCGTACATTGGGAACCGGAACCCGTACATTGGGAACCCAA
AGCCGTACATTGGGAACCGGTCACACATGTAAGTGACTGATATAAAAGAGAAAAAAGGCGATTTTTCCGC
CTAAAACTCTTTAAAACTTATTAAAACTCTTAAAACCCGCCTGGCCTGTGCATAACTGTCTGGCCAGCGC
ACAGCCCAAGAGCTGCAAAAAGCGCCTACCCTTCGGTCGCTGCGCTCCCTACGCCCCGCCGCTTCGCGTC
GGCCTATCGCGGCCGCTGGCCGCTCAAAAATGGCTGGCCTACGGCCAGGCAATCTACCAGGGCGCGGACA
AGCCGCGCCGTCGCCACTCGACCGCCGGCGCCCACATCAAGGCACCCTGCCTCGCGCGTTTCGGTGATGA
CGGTGAAAACCTCTGACACATGCAGCTCCCGGAAACGGTCACAGCTTGTCTGTAAGCGGATGCCGGGAGC
AGACAAGCCCGTCAGGGCGCGTCAGCGGGTGTTGGCGGGTGTCGGGGCGCAGCCATGACCCAGTCACGTA
GCGATAGCGGAGTGTATACTGGCTTAACTATGCGGCATCAGAGCAGATTGTACTGAGAGTGCACCATATG
CGGTGTGAAATACCGCACAGATGCGTAAGGAGAAAATACCGCATCAGGCCCTCTTCCGCTTCCTCGCTCA
CTGACTCGCTGCGCTCGGTCGTTCGGCTGCGGCGAGCGGTATCAGCTCACTCAAAGGCGGTAATACGGTT
ATCCACAGAATCAGGGGATAACGCAGGAAAGAACATGTGAGCAAAAGGCCAGCAAAAGGCCAGGAACCGT
AAAAAGGCCGCGTTGCTGGCGTTTTTCCATAGGCTCCGCCCCCCTGACGAGCATCACAAAAATCGACGCT
CAAGTCAGAGGTGGCGAAACCCGACAGGACTATAAAGATACCAGGCGTTTCCCCCTGGAAGCTCCCTCGT
GCGCTCTCCTGTTCCGACCCTGCCGCTTACCGGATACCTGTCCGCCTTTCTCCCTTCGGGAAGCGTGGCG
CTTTCTCATAGCTCACGCTGTAGGTATCTCAGTTCGGTGTAGGTCGTTCGCTCCAAGCTGGGCTGTGTGC
ACGAACCCCCCGTTCAGCCCGACCGCTGCGCCTTATCCGGTAACTATCGTCTTGAGTCCAACCCGGTAAG
ACACGACTTATCGCCACTGGCAGCAGCCACTGGTAACAGGATTAGCAGAGCGAGGTATGTAGGCGGTGCT
ACAGAGTTCTTGAAGTGGTGGCCTAACTACGGCTACACTAGAAGGACAGTATTTGGTATCTGCGCTCTGC
TGAAGCCAGTTACCTTCGGAAAAAGAGTTGGTAGCTCTTGATCCGGCAAACAAACCACCGCTGGTAGCGG
TGGTTTTTTTGTTTGCAAGCAGCAGATTACGCGCAGAAAAAAAGGATCTCAAGAAGATCCTTTGATCTTT
TCTACGGGGTCTGACGCTCAGTGGAACGAAAACTCACGTTAAGGGATTTTGGTCATGCATTCTAGGTACT
AAAACAATTCATCCAGTAAAATATAATATTTTATTTTCTCCCAATCAGGCTTGATCCCCAGTAAGTCAAA
AAATAGCTCGACATACTGTTCTTCCCCGATATCCTCCCTGATCGACCGGACGCAGAAGGCAATGTCATAC
CACTTGTCCGCCCTGCCGCTTCTCCCAAGATCAATAAAGCCACTTACTTTGCCATCTTTCACAAAGATGT
TGCTGTCTCCCAGGTCGCCGTGGGAAAAGACAAGTTCCTCTTCGGGCTTTTCCGTCTTTAAAAAATCATA
CAGCTCGCGCGGATCTTTAAATGGAGTGTCTTCTTCCCAGTTTTCGCAATCCACATCGGCCAGATCGTTA
TTCAGTAAGTAATCCAATTCGGCTAAGCGGCTGTCTAAGCTATTCGTATAGGGACAATCCGATATGTCGA
TGGAGTGAAAGAGCCTGATGCACTCCGCATACAGCTCGATAATCTTTTCAGGGCTTTGTTCATCTTCATA
CTCTTCCGAGCAAAGGACGCCATCGGCCTCACTCATGAGCAGATTGCTCCAGCCATCATGCCGTTCAAAG
TGCAGGACCTTTGGAACAGGCAGCTTTCCTTCCAGCCATAGCATCATGTCCTTTTCCCGTTCCACATCAT
AGGTGGTCCCTTTATACCGGCTGTCCGTCATTTTTAAATATAGGTTTTCATTTTCTCCCACCAGCTTATA
TACCTTAGCAGGAGACATTCCTTCCGTATCTTTTACGCAGCGGTATTTTTCGATCAGTTTTTTCAATTCC
GGTGATATTCTCATTTTAGCCATTTATTATTTCCTTCCTCTTTTCTACAGTATTTAAAGATACCCCAAGA
AGCTAATTATAACAAGACGAACTCCAATTCACTGTTCCTTGCATTCTAAAACCTTAAATACCAGAAAACA
GCTTTTTCAAAGTTGTTTTCAAAGTTGGCGTATAACATAGTATCGACGGAGCCGATTTTGAAACCGCGGT
GATCACAGGCAGCAACGCTCTGTCATCGTTACAATCAACATGCTACCCTCCGCGAGATCATCCGTGTTTC
AAACCCGGCAGCTTAGTTGCCGTTCTTCCGAATAGCATCGGTAACATGAGCAAAGTCTGCCGCCTTACAA
CGGCTCTCCCGCTGACGCCGTCCCGGACTGATGGGCTGCCTGTATCGAGTGGTGATTTTGTGCCGAGCTG
CCGGTCGGGGAGCTGTTGGCTGGCTGGTGGCAGGATATATTGTGGTGTAAACAAATTGACGCTTAGACAA
CTTAATAACACATTGCGGACGTTTTTAATGTACTGAATTAACGCCGAATTAATTCGGGGGATCTGGATTT
TAGTACTGGATTTTGGTTTTAGGAATTAGAAATTTTATTGATAGAAGTATTTTACAAATACAAATACATA
CTAAGGGTTTCTTATATGCTCAACACATGAGCGAAACCCTATAGGAACCCTAATTCCCTTATCTGGGAAC
TACTCACACATTATTATGGAGAAACTCGAGTCAAATCTCGGTGACGGGCAGGACCGGACGGGGCGGTACC
GGCAGGCTGAAGTCCAGCTGCCAGAAACCCACGTCATGCCAGTTCCCGTGCTTGAAGCCGGCCGCCCGCA
GCATGCCGCGGGGGGCATATCCGAGCGCCTCGTGCATGCGCACGCTCGGGTCGTTGGGCAGCCCGATGAC
AGCGACCACGCTCTTGAAGCCCTGTGCCTCCAGGGACTTCAGCAGATGGGTGTAGAGCGTGGAGCCCAGT
CCCGTCCGCTGGTGGCGGGGGCTGACGTACACGGTGGACTCGGCCGTCCAGTCGTAGGCGTTGCGTGCCT
TCCAGGGACCCGCGTAGGCGATGCCGGCGACCTCGCCGTCCACCTCGGCGACGAGCCAGGGATAGCGCTC
CCGCAGACGGACGAGGTCGTCCGTCCACTCCTGCGGTTCCTGCGGCTCGGTACGGAAGTTGACCGTGCTT
GTCTCGATGTAGTGGTTGACGATGGTGCAGACCGCCGGCATGTCCGCCTCGGTGGCACGGCGGATGTCGG
CCGGGCGTCGTTCTGGGCTCATAAGCTTCTGCAAAAGAGAACCAGACAACAGGGTAAGTGCCTAGCAGTA
AACAAACAGAACTCATCACAAGCAAACAGCAACATCATATTCATACCAACAGGTCATGTGTGTTCATCAC
ATCATTAGTACTAAGCATGCCATCATCCAAGTATATCAAAGTAAGGGCAAAGAGCATGCATGATCATCAG
GTGCACAAAAGAATCATCAAATTGTAGCAGTACATATCTTCATCTATCATGCATATCTATCCATAACAGG
ACGATGCATGTTGACCAGGTAAAAGCTACAGGATCCTATAGGAACAGCAGCGTATATATCTTCACCAATC
TTAGCATCTTAATCATGTGGCACATGCAGTTTCAATTTAAGCACATGAGCTAGTTGATTATGAGGTACCA
GAGAATCATCAAACTGATGTAGCAGCATATATCCTCATCTATCATGCAATCTAATCTAATCTAACTAAAC
AGGAAAGGTGTGCTATTCAGTTAAAAGCTACCGCATCATATACAAACGGCAGCATAAGAAAAAGCATAAT
CATCTTAATCATGCAACAAACGCAGATTCATAATAAGCCCAAGAGCTAGCTTGTGATGATCTTATTCTAC
TCTGATCTACAGCAATCAGATAACGACCTAACCTTGCACATGGCAACAAAACAATCGATCGGACGAATCA
GTTGTTTGTTCCTAGCTAGCACCATCGAACCAGATAATAGATGCACGTACAGATCCCGAAAACGAACCCA
AAAACAGGGCAGACCTAGCTGAACCTAGGCAGCGACCCAGCAGATCGTGAGAACGATCTCATCTACGAAC
AGCCTAGAAGCAACCCCACGATTCCCGGACAAACGACCTAAAATCCCCACAAATCACATGAGCATGACAG
GATAAACAGCGGAACCGATCAGATCTACACGAAAACCCCACCTCCCAGCCACCCACGATCAGGAAACACG
CGGATCTAGCATGATTTCGTCAACGCCTCAGCCTAGTTCCTAGCCACAGACCAAGCAGAACCACCAAACC
ACGCCGAGCGAGGAGATGGGGCAAGAGGACGGGGGAGACGATCGCCGTACCTTGAAGCGGGGGAAGGATC
GCCGAGGGTCGCGAGGAGAGCAATTTGGATTTGGAACCCGGGGGTTGTGCGCTCCGAACGATGAGACGAT
GTGAGATTGTGGGAAGAGGCGCGGAGGGCCCTGTATTTATGGGCTGCGACGGGGGGAGGAGAGGTGGGGA
GGGTTGGGGAAGGAATCCCCCACCCGTGCCGTGACGGTTCCGGGCCGTGTGAGAGGAGCCCGCTCGTCTC
CGCCACGCAATTTCCGCGATCGGAGCGGAGCTTTCGAGAGGCGGCTGGATGGTTGGTGGCCGTTAGATTT
GTAGACGCCGTTAACGCCTCGCCTCCACCGGGAAGAGTTTTGAGCAGCCGCTTATGACAATGGCTTAACG
ACGTTAGACGGAGCGTTAGTGGCAGGCCATGATAGAATAGACGTATTGCAATGGGATTATAATTAAATAA
ATAAGAATATAATAAGATATGGCAAGTCGGCACTCATGACATGGTCTTCGAAATGATAGTGCTCACTTTC
TTAGCCGAGAAAGTTGACGCGACTGATTTAGAAGTTAAGATATTATTTCTCTCTTCTTTTCTTTCCTCGT
CATATAAGGATGAAATAAACTTTAGAGATTGCCGGTAGTGATTTTGGATTTCGGCGATCAGGCTTGGTTT
GCCGGTTTCGGACGGTGTGCCTTAGGCCACCCGCAGTGTATCTTGTAATGTTCAACCGATAAGCAAGGGT
GGGGCTCAAGCAAGTAGTAAACAACTATGTCAAATGTCACCATGGTTATGGTCTTGTTTAGTTGGCTTCT
TGGCCGATTCATTAATGCAGCTGGCACGACAGGTTTCCCGACTGGAAAGCGGGCAGTGAGCGCAACGCAA
TTAATGTGAGTTAGCTCACTCATTAGGCACCCCAGGCTTTACACTTTATGCTTCCGGCTCGTATGTTGTG
TGGAATTGTGAGCGGATAACAATTTCACACAGGAAACAGCTATGACATGATTACGAATTCGAGCTCGGTA
CCCGGGGATCTGCAGGCGCGCCTGCAGTGCAGCGTGACCCGGTCGTGCCCCTCTCTAGAGATAATGAGCA
TTGCATGTCTAAGTTATAAAAAATTACCACATATTTTTTTTGTCACACTTGTTTGAAGTGCAGTTTATCT
ATCTTTATACATATATTTAAACTTTACTCTACGAATAATATAATCTATAGTACTACAATAATATCAGTGT
TTTAGAGAATCATATAAATGAACAGTTAGACATGGTCTAAAGGACAATTGAGTATTTTGACAACAGGACT
CTACAGTTTTATCTTTTTAGTGTGCATGTGTTCTCCTTTTTTTTTGCAAATAGCTTCACCTATATAATAC
TTCATCCATTTTATTAGTACATCCATTTAGGGTTTAGGGTTAATGGTTTTTATAGACTAATTTTTTTAGT
ACATCTATTTTATTCTATTTTAGCCTCTAAATTAAGAAAACTAAAACTCTATTTTAGTTTTTTTATTTAA
TAATTTAGATATAAAATAGAATAAAATAAAGTGACTAAAAATTAAACAAATACCCTTTAAGAAATTAAAA
AAACTAAGGAAACATTTTTCTTGTTTCGAGTAGATAATGCCAGCCTGTTAAACGCCGTCGACGAGTCTAA
CGGACACCAACCAGCGAACCAGCAGCGTCGCGTCGGGCCAAGCGAAGCAGACGGCACGGCATCTCTGTCG
CTGCCTCTGGACCCCTCTCGAGAGTTCCGCTCCACCGTTGGACTTGCTCCGCTGTCGGCATCCAGAAATT
GCGTGGCGGAGCGGCAGACGTGAGCCGGCACGGCAGGCGGCCTCCTCCTCCTCTCACGGCACCGGCAGCT
ACGGGGGATTCCTTTCCCACCGCTCCTTCGCTTTCCCTTCCTCGCCCGCCGTAATAAATAGACACCCCCT
CCACACCCTCTTTCCCCAACCTCGTGTTGTTCGGAGCGCACACACACACAACCAGATCTCCCCCAAATCC
ACCCGTCGGCACCTCCGCTTCAAGGTACGCCGCTCGTCCTCCCCCCCCCCCTCTCTACCTTCTCTAGATC
GGCGTTCCGGTCCATGGTTAGGGCCCGGTAGTTCTACTTCTGTTCATGTTTGTGTTAGATCCGTGTTTGT
GTTAGATCCGTGCTGCTAGCGTTCGTACACGGATGCGACCTGTACGTCAGACACGTTCTGATTGCTAACT
TGCCAGTGTTTCTCTTTGGGGAATCCTGGGATGGCTCTAGCCGTTCCGCAGACGGGATCGATTTCATGAT
TTTTTTTGTTTCGTTGCATAGGGTTTGGTTTGCCCTTTTCCTTTATTTCAATATATGCCGTGCACTTGTT
TGTCGGGTCATCTTTTCATGCTTTTTTTTGTCTTGGTTGTGATGATGTGGTCTGGTTGGGCGGTCGTTCT
AGATCGGAGTAGAATTAATTCTGTTTCAAACTACCTGGTGGATTTATTAATTTTGGATCTGTATGTGTGT
GCCATACATATTCATAGTTACGAATTGAAGATGATGGATGGAAATATCGATCTAGGATAGGTATACATGT
TGATGCGGGTTTTACTGATGCATATACAGAGATGCTTTTTGTTCGCTTGGTTGTGATGATGTGGTGTGGT
TGGGCGGTCGTTCATTCGTTCTAGATCGGAGTAGAATACTGTTTCAAACTACCTGGTGTATTTATTAATT
TTGGAACTGTATGTGTGTGTCATACATCTTCATAGTTACGAGTTTAAGATGGATGGAAATATCGATCTAG
GATAGGTATACATGTTGATGTGGGTTTTACTGATGCATATACATGATGGCATATGCAGCATCTATTCATA
TGCTCTAACCTTGAGTACCTATCTATTATAATAAACAAGTATGTTTTATAATTATTTTGATCTTGATATA
CTTGGATGATGGCATATGCAGCAGCTATATGTGGATTTTTTTAGCCCTGCCTTCATACGCTATTTATTTG
CTTGGTACTGTTTCTTTTGTCGATGCTCACCCTGTTGTTTGGTGTTACTTCCTGCAGGGCGATCTATTCG
AATGGACAAGAAGTACTCGATCGGCCTCGCCATCGGGACGAACTCAGTTGGCTGGGCCGTGATCACCGAC
GAGTACAAGGTGCCCTCTAAGAAGTTCAAGGTCCTGGGGAACACCGACCGCCATTCCATCAAGAAGAACC
TCATCGGCGCTCTCCTGTTCGACAGCGGGGAGACCGCTGAGGCTACGAGGCTCAAGAGAACCGCTAGGCG
CCGGTACACGAGAAGGAAGAACAGGATCTGCTACCTCCAAGAGATTTTCTCCAACGAGATGGCCAAGGTT
GACGATTCATTCTTCCACCGCCTGGAGGAGTCTTTCCTCGTGGAGGAGGATAAGAAGCACGAGCGGCATC
CCATCTTCGGCAACATCGTGGACGAGGTTGCCTACCACGAGAAGTACCCTACGATCTACCATCTGCGGAA
GAAGCTCGTGGACTCCACCGATAAGGCGGACCTCAGACTGATCTACCTCGCTCTGGCCCACATGATCAAG
TTCCGCGGCCATTTCCTGATCGAGGGGGATCTCAACCCAGACAACAGCGATGTTGACAAGCTGTTCATCC
AACTCGTGCAGACCTACAACCAACTCTTCGAGGAGAACCCGATCAACGCCTCTGGCGTGGACGCGAAGGC
TATCCTGTCCGCGAGGCTCTCGAAGTCCAGGAGGCTGGAGAACCTGATCGCTCAGCTCCCAGGCGAGAAG
AAGAACGGCCTGTTCGGGAACCTCATCGCTCTCAGCCTGGGGCTCACCCCGAACTTCAAGTCGAACTTCG
ATCTCGCTGAGGACGCCAAGCTGCAACTCTCCAAGGACACCTACGACGATGACCTCGATAACCTCCTGGC
CCAGATCGGCGATCAATACGCGGACCTGTTCCTCGCTGCCAAGAACCTGTCGGACGCCATCCTCCTGTCA
GATATCCTCCGCGTGAACACCGAGATCACGAAGGCTCCACTCTCTGCCTCCATGATCAAGCGCTACGACG
AGCACCATCAGGATCTGACCCTCCTGAAGGCGCTGGTCCGCCAACAGCTCCCGGAGAAGTACAAGGAGAT
TTTCTTCGATCAGTCGAAGAACGGCTACGCTGGGTACATCGACGGCGGGGCCTCACAAGAGGAGTTCTAC
AAGTTCATCAAGCCAATCCTGGAGAAGATGGACGGCACGGAGGAGCTCCTGGTGAAGCTCAACAGGGAGG
ACCTCCTGCGGAAGCAGAGAACCTTCGATAACGGCAGCATCCCCCACCAAATCCATCTCGGGGAGCTGCA
CGCCATCCTGAGAAGGCAAGAGGACTTCTACCCTTTCCTCAAGGATAACCGGGAGAAGATCGAGAAGATC
CTGACCTTCAGAATCCCATACTACGTCGGCCCTCTCGCGCGGGGGAACTCAAGATTCGCTTGGATGACCC
GCAAGTCTGAGGAGACCATCACGCCGTGGAACTTCGAGGAGGTGGTGGACAAGGGCGCTAGCGCTCAGTC
GTTCATCGAGAGGATGACCAACTTCGACAAGAACCTGCCCAACGAGAAGGTGCTCCCTAAGCACTCGCTC
CTGTACGAGTACTTCACCGTCTACAACGAGCTCACGAAGGTGAAGTACGTCACCGAGGGCATGCGCAAGC
CAGCGTTCCTGTCCGGGGAGCAGAAGAAGGCTATCGTGGACCTCCTGTTCAAGACCAACCGGAAGGTCAC
GGTTAAGCAACTCAAGGAGGACTACTTCAAGAAGATCGAGTGCTTCGATTCGGTCGAGATCAGCGGCGTT
GAGGACCGCTTCAACGCCAGCCTCGGGACCTACCACGATCTCCTGAAGATCATCAAGGATAAGGACTTCC
TGGACAACGAGGAGAACGAGGATATCCTGGAGGACATCGTGCTGACCCTCACGCTGTTCGAGGACAGGGA
GATGATCGAGGAGCGCCTGAAGACGTACGCCCATCTCTTCGATGACAAGGTCATGAAGCAACTCAAGCGC
CGGAGATACACCGGCTGGGGGAGGCTGTCCCGCAAGCTCATCAACGGCATCCGGGACAAGCAGTCCGGGA
AGACCATCCTCGACTTCCTGAAGAGCGATGGCTTCGCCAACAGGAACTTCATGCAACTGATCCACGATGA
CAGCCTCACCTTCAAGGAGGATATCCAAAAGGCTCAAGTGAGCGGCCAGGGGGACTCGCTGCACGAGCAT
ATCGCGAACCTCGCTGGCTCCCCCGCGATCAAGAAGGGCATCCTCCAGACCGTGAAGGTTGTGGACGAGC
TCGTGAAGGTCATGGGCCGGCACAAGCCTGAGAACATCGTCATCGAGATGGCCAGAGAGAACCAAACCAC
GCAGAAGGGGCAAAAGAACTCTAGGGAGCGCATGAAGCGCATCGAGGAGGGCATCAAGGAGCTGGGGTCC
CAAATCCTCAAGGAGCACCCAGTGGAGAACACCCAACTGCAGAACGAGAAGCTCTACCTGTACTACCTCC
AGAACGGCAGGGATATGTACGTGGACCAAGAGCTGGATATCAACCGCCTCAGCGATTACGACGTCGATGC
TATCGTTCCCCAGTCTTTCCTGAAGGATGACTCCATCGACAACAAGGTCCTCACCAGGTCGGACAAGAAC
CGCGGCAAGTCAGATAACGTTCCATCTGAGGAGGTCGTTAAGAAGATGAAGAACTACTGGAGGCAGCTCC
TGAACGCCAAGCTGATCACGCAAAGGAAGTTCGACAACCTCACCAAGGCTGAGAGAGGCGGGCTCTCAGA
GCTGGACAAGGCCGGCTTCATCAAGCGGCAGCTGGTCGAGACCAGACAAATCACGAAGCACGTTGCGCAA
ATCCTCGACTCTCGGATGAACACGAAGTACGATGAGAACGACAAGCTGATCAGGGAGGTTAAGGTGATCA
CCCTGAAGTCTAAGCTCGTCTCCGACTTCAGGAAGGATTTCCAGTTCTACAAGGTTCGCGAGATCAACAA
CTACCACCATGCCCATGACGCTTACCTCAACGCTGTGGTCGGCACCGCTCTGATCAAGAAGTACCCAAAG
CTGGAGTCCGAGTTCGTGTACGGGGACTACAAGGTTTACGATGTGCGCAAGATGATCGCCAAGTCGGAGC
AAGAGATCGGCAAGGCTACCGCCAAGTACTTCTTCTACTCAAACATCATGAACTTCTTCAAGACCGAGAT
CACGCTGGCCAACGGCGAGATCCGGAAGAGACCGCTCATCGAGACCAACGGCGAGACGGGGGAGATCGTG
TGGGACAAGGGCAGGGATTTCGCGACCGTCCGCAAGGTTCTCTCCATGCCCCAGGTGAACATCGTCAAGA
AGACCGAGGTCCAAACGGGCGGGTTCTCAAAGGAGTCTATCCTGCCTAAGCGGAACAGCGACAAGCTCAT
CGCCAGAAAGAAGGACTGGGACCCAAAGAAGTACGGCGGGTTCGACAGCCCTACCGTGGCCTACTCGGTC
CTGGTTGTGGCGAAGGTTGAGAAGGGCAAGTCCAAGAAGCTCAAGAGCGTGAAGGAGCTCCTGGGGATCA
CCATCATGGAGAGGTCCAGCTTCGAGAAGAACCCAATCGACTTCCTGGAGGCCAAGGGCTACAAGGAGGT
GAAGAAGGACCTGATCATCAAGCTCCCGAAGTACTCTCTCTTCGAGCTGGAGAACGGCAGGAAGAGAATG
CTGGCTTCCGCTGGCGAGCTCCAGAAGGGGAACGAGCTCGCGCTGCCAAGCAAGTACGTGAACTTCCTCT
ACCTGGCTTCCCACTACGAGAAGCTCAAGGGCAGCCCGGAGGACAACGAGCAAAAGCAGCTGTTCGTCGA
GCAGCACAAGCATTACCTCGACGAGATCATCGAGCAAATCTCCGAGTTCAGCAAGCGCGTGATCCTCGCC
GACGCGAACCTGGATAAGGTCCTCTCCGCCTACAACAAGCACCGGGACAAGCCCATCAGAGAGCAAGCGG
AGAACATCATCCATCTCTTCACCCTGACGAACCTCGGCGCTCCTGCTGCTTTCAAGTACTTCGACACCAC
GATCGATCGGAAGAGATACACCTCCACGAAGGAGGTCCTGGACGCGACCCTCATCCACCAGTCGATCACC
GGCCTGTACGAGACGAGGATCGACCTCTCACAACTCGGCGGGGATAAGAGACCCGCAGCAACCAAGAAGG
CAGGGCAAGCAAAGAAGAAGAAGTGACTCGAGATATGAAGATGAAGATGAAATATTTGGTGTGTCAAATA
AAAAGCTTGTGTGCTTAAGTTTGTGTTTTTTTCTTGGCTTGTTGTGTTATGAATTTGTGGCTTTTTCTAA
TATTAAATGAATGTAAGATCACATTATAATGAATAAACAAATGTTTCTATAATCCATTGTGAATGTTTTG
TTGGATCTCTTCTGCAGCATATAACTACTGTATGTGCTATGGTATGGACTATGGAATATGATTAAAGATA
AGGAGCTCCGGTGACGGACGACCAAGCCCGTTATTCTGACAGTTCTGGTGCTCAACACATTTATATTTAT
CAAGGAGCACATTGTTACTCACTGCTAGGAGGGAATCGAACTAGGAATATTGATCAGAGGAACTACGAGA
GAGCTGAAGATAACTGCCCTCTAGCTCTCACTGATCTGGGTCGCATAGTGAGATGCAGCCCACGTGAGTT
CAGCAACGGTCTAGCGCTGGGCTTTTAGGCCCGCATGATCGGGCTTTTGTCGGGTGGTCGACGTGTTCAC
GATTGGGGAGAGCAACGCAGCAGTTCCTCTTAGTTTAGTCCCACCTCGCCTGTCCAGCAGAGTTCTGACC
GGTTTATAAACTCGCTTGCTGCATCAGACTTAGAGGCAGGTGCCGCTACAGGGCGCGTCCCATTCGCCAT
TCAGGCTGCGCAACTGTTGGGAAGGGCGATCGGTGCGGGCCTCTTCGCTATTACGCCAGCTGGCGAAAGG
GGGATGTGCTGCAAGGCGATTAAGTTGGGTAACGCCAGGGTTTTCCCAGTCACGACGTTGTAAAACGACG
GCCAGTGAGCGCGCGTAATACGACTCACTATAGGGCGAATTGGGTACCGGGCCCCCCCTCGAGGTCCTCC
AGCTTTTGTTCCCTTTAGTGAGGGTTAATTGCGCGCTCGGCGTAATCATGGTCATAGCTGTTTCCTGTGT
GAAATTGTTATCCGCTCACAATTCCACACAACATACGAGCCGGAAGCATAAAGTGTAAAGCCTGGGGTGC
CTAATGAGTGAGCTAACTCACATTAATTGCGTTGCGCTCACTGCCCGCTTTCCACCTGCGGTCGTTTTAG
AGCTAGAAATAGCAAGTTAAAATAAGGCTAGTCCGTTATCAACTTGAAAAAGTGGCACCGAGTCGGTGCT
TTTTTTCCCGGTGGCACTGGCCGTCGTTTTACAACGTCGTGACTGGGAAAACCCTGGCGTTACCCAACTT
AATCGCCTTGCAGCACATCCCCCTTTCGCCAGCTGGCGTAATAGCGAAGAGGCCCGCACCGATCGCCCTT
CCCAACAGTTGCGCAGCCTGAATGGCGAATGCTAGAGCAGCTTGAGCTTGGATCAGATTGTCGTTTCCCG
CCTTCAGTTTAAACTATCAGTGTTTGACAGGATATATTGGCGGGTAAACCTAAGAGAAAAGAGCGTTTAT
TAGAATAATCGGATATTTAAAAGGGCGTGAAAAGGTTTATCCGTTCG
Features (pLannotate 1.2.2; 29 found; start..end, strand, type, name):
    272..673     +  CDS            Y4CG_SINFN (fragment): Protein inferred from homology: Swiss-Prot protein existence level 3. From Sinorhizobium fredii (strain NBRC 101917 / NGR234).
   1233..1862    +  CDS            pVS1 StaA: stability protein from the Pseudomonas plasmid pVS1 (Heeb et al., 2000)
   2291..3364    +  CDS            pVS1 RepA: replication protein from the Pseudomonas plasmid pVS1 (Heeb et al., 2000)
   3430..3624    +  rep_origin     pVS1 oriV: origin of replication for the Pseudomonas plasmid pVS1 (Heeb et al., 2000)
   3827..3866    +  CDS            rop (fragment): Rop protein, which maintains plasmids at low copy number; rop
   3968..4108    +  misc_feature   bom: basis of mobility region from pBR322
   4294..4882    -  rep_origin     ori: high-copy-number ColE1/pMB1/pBR322/pUC origin of replication
   4969..5763    -  CDS            KanR: aminoglycoside phosphotransferase; aphA-3; confers resistance to kanamycin
   6188..6212    +  misc_feature   LB T-DNA repeat: left border repeat from nopaline C58 T-DNA
   6290..6464    -  polyA_signal   CaMV poly(A) signal: cauliflower mosaic virus polyadenylation signal
   6474..7022    -  CDS            bar: PAT_STRHY - Experimental evidence at protein level: Swiss-Prot protein existence level 1. Inactivates phosphinothricin (PPT) by transfer of an acetyl group from acetyl CoA. Can also acetylate demethylphosphinothricin but not PTT or glutamate. This enzyme is an effector of phosphinothricin tripeptide (PTT or bialaphos) resistance. From Streptomyces hygroscopicus. Introduced by genetic manipulation and expressed in glufosinate-tolerant maize by Dekalb Genetics.
   8890..8949    +  CDS            lacI (fragment): lac repressor; lacI; The lac repressor binds to the lac operator to inhibit transcription in E. coli. This inhibition can be relieved by adding lactose or isopropyl-β-D-thiogalactopyranoside (IPTG).
   8962..8983    +  protein_bind   CAP binding site: CAP binding activates transcription in the presence of cAMP. E. coli catabolite activator protein
   8998..9028    +  promoter       lac promoter: promoter for the E. coli lac operon
   9032..9054    +  protein_bind   lac operator (fragment): The lac repressor binds to the lac operator to inhibit transcription in E. coli. This inhibition can be relieved by adding lactose or isopropyl-β-D-thiogalactopyranoside (IPTG). lac repressor encoded by lacI
   9085..9110    +  misc_feature   MCS (fragment): pUC18/19 multiple cloning site
   9122..11111   +  promoter       Ubi promoter: maize polyubiquitin gene promoter
  11132..15235   +  CDS            cas9: CAS9_STRP1 - Also known as csn1 From Streptococcus pyogenes serotype M1.
  15294..15542   +  terminator     HSP terminator: efficient transcription terminator from the Arabidopsis thaliana heat shock protein 18.2 gene (Nagaya et al., 2010)
  15953..16108   -  CDS            lacZα (fragment): LacZα fragment of β-galactosidase; lacZ fragment
  16116..16134   +  promoter       T7 promoter: promoter for bacteriophage T7 RNA polymerase
  16143..16166   -  misc_feature   MCS (fragment): pBluescript multiple cloning site
  16182..16200   -  promoter       T3 promoter: promoter for bacteriophage T3 RNA polymerase
  16243..16265   -  protein_bind   lac operator (fragment): The lac repressor binds to the lac operator to inhibit transcription in E. coli. This inhibition can be relieved by adding lactose or isopropyl-β-D-thiogalactopyranoside (IPTG). lac repressor encoded by lacI
  16269..16299   -  promoter       lac promoter: promoter for the E. coli lac operon
  16314..16335   -  protein_bind   CAP binding site: CAP binding activates transcription in the presence of cAMP. E. coli catabolite activator protein
  16374..16449   +  misc_RNA       gRNA scaffold: guide RNA scaffold for the Streptococcus pyogenes CRISPR/Cas9 system
  16465..16619   +  CDS            lacZα (fragment): LacZα fragment of β-galactosidase; lacZ fragment
  16685..16709   +  misc_feature   RB T-DNA repeat: right border repeat from nopaline C58 T-DNA
