[The description below was written by a language model from this plasmid's Addgene catalogue record and pLannotate feature annotations shown in this document.]
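Description:
pDIRECT_26G is a 16.8 kb binary T-DNA vector for plant CRISPR applications, built on the pTRANS_260d backbone and belonging to a modular plant genome engineering toolkit as a "direct cloning" plasmid. Outside the T-DNA borders it carries the pVS1 replication module (oriV, RepA and the StaA stability protein), which supports maintenance in Agrobacterium, together with a high-copy ColE1/pMB1-type origin, the bom mobilisation region and a kanamycin resistance gene (aphA-3) for propagation and selection in E. coli. The catalogue lists a ccdB-tolerant strain for growth, which suggests a ccdB counter-selection element, although the automated feature table does not annotate one.

Between the nopaline-type left and right border repeats sit three functional units. Next to the left border, the bar gene (phosphinothricin acetyltransferase) with a CaMV polyadenylation signal provides Basta/glufosinate selection in plants. The catalogue states it is driven by the PvUbi2 promoter, which is not annotated in the table but would fit the unannotated gap upstream of bar. The maize polyubiquitin promoter drives a Streptococcus pyogenes Cas9 coding sequence, described as TaCas9_dead and carrying the D10A and H840A mutations that abolish nuclease activity, followed by the Arabidopsis HSP18.2 terminator. Near the right border is a guide RNA scaffold, which the record says is expressed from a TaU6 promoter (also not annotated). The adjacent lac promoter, T7/T3 and lacZα fragments appear to be remnants of cloning cassettes at the guide insertion position. The promoter choices point to use in monocots, where users clone a spacer directly into the vector to target catalytically dead Cas9 to chosen loci for DNA binding without cleavage.
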