Addgene plasmid #91149: pDIRECT_26G
Purpose: Direct Cloning, Type: T-DNA, Engineering Reagent: ZmUbi:TaCas9_dead + TaU6:gRNA , Plant Selection: PvUbi2:bar
Depositing lab: Daniel Voytas. Depositing organization: University of Minnesota. Publication: A multi-purpose toolkit to enable advanced genome engineering in plants. Cermak T, Curtin SJ, Gil-Humanes J, Cegan R, Kono TJY, Konecna E, Belanto JJ, Starker CG, Mathre JW, Greenstein RL, Voytas DF. Plant Cell. 2017 May 18. pii: tpc.00922.2016. doi: 10.1105/tpc.16.00922. PubMed 28522548.
Backbone
  Vector backbone: pTRANS_260d
  Vector type: Plant Expression, CRISPR
  Selectable markers: Basta
Growth in bacteria
  Bacterial resistance: Kanamycin, 50 μg/mL
  Growth temperature: 37°C
  Growth strain: ccdB Survival
  Copy number: High Copy
Gene/Insert
  Gene/Insert name: Engineering Reagent: ZmUbi:TaCas9_dead + TaU6:gRNA
  Species: Synthetic
  Mutation: D10A, H840A
  Cloning method: Restriction Enzyme; 5′ cloning site unknown (unknown if destroyed); 3′ cloning site unknown (unknown if destroyed)
  Sequencing primers: 5′ unknown
Terms and licenses: Academic/Nonprofit Terms; Industry Terms: Not Available to Industry
How to cite: pDIRECT_26G was a gift from Daniel Voytas (Addgene plasmid # 91149 ; http://n2t.net/addgene:91149 ; RRID:Addgene_91149)
